>Addgene plasmid #168900 | pEntry_HCoV-HKU1-nsp15 | addgene full sequence | sequence record 472426 | Addgene NGS Result
CAAATAATGATTTTATTTTGACTGATAGTGACCTGTTCGTTGCAACAAATTGATGAGCAATGCTTTTTTA
TAATGCCAACTTTGTACAAAAAAGCAGAAGGGCCGTCAAGGCCAGGATCCATGGGATCCAGTTTAGAAAA
CGTAATATATAACTTGGTTAATGTTGGTCATTATGATGGACGTACAGGTGAATTACCTTGTGCTATTATG
AATGACAAAGTTGTTGTTAAGATTAATAATGTAGATACTGTTATTTTTAAAAATAATACATCATTTCCTA
CTAATATAGCTGTTGAATTGTTTACAAAACGTAGTATCCGGCACCACCCTGAACTTAAGATTCTTAGAAA
TTTGAACATTGATATTTGTTGGAAGCATGTCCTGTGGGATTATGTTAAAGATAGTTTGTTTTGTAGTTCC
ACTTATGGTGTTTGTAAATACACAGATTTGAAGTTCATCGAAAATTTGAATATACTTTTTGATGGTCGTG
ACACTGGCGCTTTAGAAGCTTTTAGAAAAGCAAGAAATGGTGTTTTTATTAGTACTGAAAAATTAAGTAG
GTTATCAATGATTAAAGGTCCGCAACGAGCTGATTTAAATGGTGTGATTGTGGATAAAGTTGGAGAACTC
AAAGTTGAGTTTTGGTTCGCTATGAGAAAAGATGGTGACGATGTTATCTTCAGCCGAACAGACAGCCTAT
GCTCAAGCCATTACTGGAGCCCACAAGGTAATCTAGGTGGTAATTGCGCGGGTAATGTCATTGGTAATGA
TGCTCTAACACGTTTTACTATCTTTACTCAGAGTCGTGTATTGTCAAGTTTTGAACCTCGCTCAGATTTA
GAACGGGATTTTATTGATATGGATGATAATCTGTTTATTGCTAAATATGGTTTAGAAGACTATGCATTTG
ATCATATAGTTTATGGTAGTTTTAACCATAAAGTTATAGGAGGTTTGCATTTGCTTATAGGCTTATTTCG
TAGGAAAAAAAAATCTAATTTGTTAATTCAAGAGTTTTTACAGTATGATTCTAGTATTCATTCATATTTT
ATTACTGATCAGGAGTGTGGTAGTAGTAAGAGTGTTTGTACAGTTATTGATTTATTATTAGATGATTTTG
TTTCTATTGTTAAGTCATTAAATTTGAGTTGTGTTAGTAAAGTTGTTAATATTAATGTTGATTTTAAGGA
TTTTCAATTTATGTTGTGGTGTAATGATAATAAAATTATGACTTTTTATCCTAAAATGCAACTTAATTAA
GACGCGATCGCGGCCTCATGGGCCCAGCTTTCTTGTACAAAGTTGGCATTATAAAAAATAATTGCTCATC
AATTTGTTGCAACGAACAGGTCACTATCAGTCAAAATAAAATCATTATTTGCCATCCAGCTGATATCCCC
TATAGTGAGTCGTATTACATGGTCATAGCTGTTTCCTGGCAGCTCTGGCCCGTGTCTCAAAATCTCTGAT
GTTACATTGCACAAGATAAAAATATATCATCATGCCTCCTCTAGACCAGCCAGGACAGAAATGCCTCGAC
TTCGCTGCTACCCAAGGTTGCCGGGTGACGCACACCGTGGAAACGGATGAAGGCACGAACCCAGTGGACA
TAAGCCTGTTCGGTTCGTAAGCTGTAATGCAAGTAGCGTATGCGCTCACGCAACTGGTCCAGAACCTTGA
CCGAACGCAGCGGTGGTAACGGCGCAGTGGCGGTTTTCATGGCTTGTTATGACTGTTTTTTTGGGGTACA
GTCTATGCCTCGGGCATCCAAGCAGCAAGCGCGTTACGCCGTGGGTCGATGTTTGATGTTATGGAGCAGC
AACGATGTTACGCAGCAGGGCAGTCGCCCTAAAACAAAGTTAAACATTATGAGGGAAGCGGTGATCGCCG
AAGTATCGACTCAACTATCAGAGGTAGTTGGCGTCATCGAGCGCCATCTCGAACCGACGTTGCTGGCCGT
ACATTTGTACGGCTCCGCAGTGGATGGCGGCCTGAAGCCACACAGTGATATTGATTTGCTGGTTACGGTG
ACCGTAAGGCTTGATGAAACAACGCGGCGAGCTTTGATCAACGACCTTTTGGAAACTTCGGCTTCCCCTG
GAGAGAGCGAGATTCTCCGCGCTGTAGAAGTCACCATTGTTGTGCACGACGACATCATTCCGTGGCGTTA
TCCAGCTAAGCGCGAACTGCAATTTGGAGAATGGCAGCGCAATGACATTCTTGCAGGTATCTTCGAGCCA
GCCACGATCGACATTGATCTGGCTATCTTGCTGACAAAAGCAAGAGAACATAGCGTTGCCTTGGTAGGTC
CAGCGGCGGAGGAACTCTTTGATCCGGTTCCTGAACAGGATCTATTTGAGGCGCTAAATGAAACCTTAAC
GCTATGGAACTCGCCGCCCGACTGGGCTGGCGATGAGCGAAATGTAGTGCTTACGTTGTCCCGCATTTGG
TACAGCGCAGTAACCGGCAAAATCGCGCCGAAGGATGTCGCTGCCGACTGGGCAATGGAGCGCCTGCCGG
CCCAGTATCAGCCCGTCATACTTGAAGCTAGACAGGCTTATCTTGGACAAGAAGAAGATCGCTTGGCCTC
GCGCGCAGATCAGTTGGAAGAATTTGTCCACTACGTGAAAGGCGAGATCACCAAGGTAGTCGGCAAATAA
CCCTCGAGCCACCCATGACCAAAATCCCTTAACGTGAGTTACGCGTCGTTCCACTGAGCGTCAGACCCCG
TAGAAAAGATCAAAGGATCTTCTTGAGATCCTTTTTTTCTGCGCGTAATCTGCTGCTTGCAAACAAAAAA
ACCACCGCTACCAGCGGTGGTTTGTTTGCCGGATCAAGAGCTACCAACTCTTTTTCCGAAGGTAACTGGC
TTCAGCAGAGCGCAGATACCAAATACTGTTCTTCTAGTGTAGCCGTAGTTAGGCCACCACTTCAAGAACT
CTGTAGCACCGCCTACATACCTCGCTCTGCTAATCCTGTTACCAGTGGCTGCTGCCAGTGGCGATAAGTC
GTGTCTTACCGGGTTGGACTCAAGACGATAGTTACCGGATAAGGCGCAGCGGTCGGGCTGAACGGGGGGT
TCGTGCACACAGCCCAGCTTGGAGCGAACGACCTACACCGAACTGAGATACCTACAGCGTGAGCTATGAG
AAAGCGCCACGCTTCCCGAAGGGAGAAAGGCGGACAGGTATCCGGTAAGCGGCAGGGTCGGAACAGGAGA
GCGCACGAGGGAGCTTCCAGGGGGAAACGCCTGGTATCTTTATAGTCCTGTCGGGTTTCGCCACCTCTGA
CTTGAGCGTCGATTTTTGTGATGCTCGTCAGGGGGGCGGAGCCTATGGAAAAACGCCAGCAACGCGGCCT
TTTTACGGTTCCTGGCCTTTTGCTGGCCTTTTGCTCACATGTTCTTTCCTGCGTTATCCCCTGATTCTGT
GGATAACCGTATTACCGCCTTTGAGTGAGCTGATACCGCTCGCCGCAGCCGAACGACCGAGCGCAGCGAG
TCAGTGAGCGAGGAAGCGGAAGAGCGCCCAATACGCAAACCGCCTCTCCCCGCGCGTTGGCCGATTCATT
AATGCAGCTGGCACGACAGGTTTCCCGACTGGAAAGCGGGCAGTGAGCGCAACGCAATTAATACGCGTAC
CGCTAGCCAGGAAGAGTTTGTAGAAACGCAAAAAGGCCATCCGTCAGGATGGCCTTCTGCTTAGTTTGAT
GCCTGGCAGTTTATGGCGGGCGTCCTGCCCGCCACCCTCCGGGCCGTTGCTTCACAACGTTCAAATCCGC
TCCCGGCGGATTTGTCCTACTCAGGAGAGCGTTCACCGACAAACAACAGATAAAACGAAAGGCCCAGTCT
TCCGACTGAGCCTTTCGTTTTATTTGATGCCTGGCAGTTCCCTACTCTCGCGTTAACGCTAGCATGGATG
TTTTCCCAGTCACGACGTTGTAAAACGACGGCCAGTCTTAAGCTCGGGCCC
Features (pLannotate 1.2.2; 13 found; start..end, strand, type, name):
      1..97      +  protein_bind   attL1: mutant version of attL; recombination site for the Gateway® LR reaction LR Clonase™
    670..776     +  ncRNA          Corona package: Accession: RF00182 - Coronavirus packaging signal
    831..851     +  CDS            α-factor secretion signal (fragment): N-terminal secretion signal from S. cerevisiae alpha-factor; MFα1; Cleavage by the Kex2 protease occurs after the dibasic KR sequence.
   1283..1381    -  protein_bind   attL2: mutant version of attL; recombination site for the Gateway® LR reaction LR Clonase™
   1399..1417    -  promoter       T7 promoter: promoter for bacteriophage T7 RNA polymerase
   1607..1630    +  promoter       Pc promoter (fragment): intI1 (promoter lies within the coding sequence); class 1 integron promoter
   1806..1862    +  CDS            GmR (fragment): gentamycin acetyltransferase; aacC1; confers resistance to gentamycin
   1869..2660    +  CDS            SmR: aminoglycoside adenylyltransferase (Murphy, 1985); aadA; confers resistance to spectinomycin and streptomycin
   2753..3341    +  rep_origin     ori: high-copy-number ColE1/pMB1/pBR322/pUC origin of replication
   3524..3616    +  CDS            lacI (fragment): lac repressor; lacI; The lac repressor binds to the lac operator to inhibit transcription in E. coli. This inhibition can be relieved by adding lactose or isopropyl-β-D-thiogalactopyranoside (IPTG).
   3671..3698    -  terminator     rrnB T2 terminator: transcription terminator T2 from the E. coli rrnB gene
   3830..3873    +  terminator     rrnB T1 terminator: Escherichia coli rrnB; transcription terminator T1 from the E. coli rrnB gene
   3920..3956    -  CDS            lacZα (fragment): LacZα fragment of β-galactosidase; lacZ fragment
