[The description below was written by a language model from this plasmid's Addgene catalogue record and pLannotate feature annotations shown in this document.]
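Description:
pEntry_HCoV-HKU1-nsp15 is a Gateway-compatible Entry clone built on the pENTR223.1 backbone (about 2.8 kb without insert; the sequenced plasmid is 3,971 nt). It carries the coding sequence for non-structural protein 15 (nsp15) of human coronavirus HKU1, a mature product of the ORF1ab polyprotein. The 1,122 bp insert was made by gene synthesis and cloned between two SfiI sites. According to the depositor, the 5′ linker supplies an SfiI site and an ATG start codon flanked by BamHI sites. The 3′ linker provides a PacI site, a TAA stop codon, and AsiSI and SfiI sites. These linkers give the polyprotein-derived fragment its own start and stop signals, and the flanking restriction sites presumably allow those ends to be modified.

The insert sits between attL1 and attL2, so an LR Clonase reaction can transfer the ORF directionally into any attR-containing Destination vector for expression in a chosen host. The Entry vector has no promoter positioned to express the ORF. A T7 promoter lies just outside attL2, oriented toward the insert on the opposite strand. The plasmid replicates in E. coli from a high-copy ColE1/pUC-type origin and is selected with spectinomycin through the aadA (SmR) gene, which lies downstream of an integron Pc promoter fragment. rrnB T1 and T2 terminators upstream of attL1 shield the cassette from read-through transcription.

Several short annotations are most likely backbone remnants or chance matches rather than functional parts: the GmR, lacI and lacZα fragments, and, within the insert, the α-factor signal fragment and a coronavirus packaging signal hit. The plasmid belongs to a collection of human coronavirus protein-coding Entry clones intended for flexible downstream use.
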