Addgene plasmid #168900: pEntry_HCoV-HKU1-nsp15
Purpose: Gateway-compatible Entry vector
Depositing lab: Pascal Falter-Braun. Depositing organization: Helmholtz Munich. Publication: A resource of human coronavirus protein-coding sequences in a flexible, multipurpose Gateway Entry clone collection. Weller B, Lin CW, Pogoutse O, Sauer M, Marin-de la Rosa N, Strobel A, Young V, Knapp JJ, Rayhan A, Falter C, Kim DK, Roth FP, Falter-Braun P. G3 (Bethesda). 2023 Jul 5;13(7):jkad105. doi: 10.1093/g3journal/jkad105. PubMed 37267226.
Backbone
  Vector backbone: pENTR223.1*SfiI
  Backbone size w/o insert (bp): 2800
  Vector type: Gateway-compatible Entry vector
Growth in bacteria
  Bacterial resistance: Spectinomycin, 50 μg/mL
  Growth temperature: 37°C
  Growth strain: DH5alpha
  Copy number: High Copy
Gene/Insert
  Gene/Insert name: HCoV-HKU1-nsp15 (alt name: nsp15)
  Species: Other
  Insert size (bp): 1122
  Entrez Gene: ORF1ab (a.k.a. HCHV1gp1)
  Cloning method: Restriction Enzyme; 5′ cloning site SfiI (unknown if destroyed); 3′ cloning site SfiI (unknown if destroyed)
  Sequencing primers: 5′ M13 uni (-21); 3′ M13 rev (-29)
Resource information
  A portion of this plasmid was derived from a plasmid made by: Synthesized by Twist Bioscience
Terms and licenses: Academic/Nonprofit Terms; Industry Terms: Not Available to Industry
Depositor comments: 5'-linker: SfiI-BamHI-ATG-BamHI (GGCCGTCAaggccaggatccatgggatcc), 3'-linker: PacI-TAA-AsiSI-SfiI (cttaatTAAgacgcgatcgcggcctcatGGGCC).
How to cite: pEntry_HCoV-HKU1-nsp15 was a gift from Pascal Falter-Braun (Addgene plasmid # 168900 ; http://n2t.net/addgene:168900 ; RRID:Addgene_168900)
