>Addgene plasmid #168900 | pEntry_HCoV-HKU1-nsp15 | depositor partial sequence | sequence record 327364 | gene-specific Insert sequence
AGTTTAGAAAACGTAATATATAACTTGGTTAATGTTGGTCATTATGATGGACGTACAGGTGAATTACCTT
GTGCTATTATGAATGACAAAGTTGTTGTTAAGATTAATAATGTAGATACTGTTATTTTTAAAAATAATAC
ATCATTTCCTACTAATATAGCTGTTGAATTGTTTACAAAACGTAGTATCCGGCACCACCCTGAACTTAAG
ATTCTTAGAAATTTGAACATTGATATTTGTTGGAAGCATGTCCTGTGGGATTATGTTAAAGATAGTTTGT
TTTGTAGTTCCACTTATGGTGTTTGTAAATACACAGATTTGAAGTTCATCGAAAATTTGAATATACTTTT
TGATGGTCGTGACACTGGCGCTTTAGAAGCTTTTAGAAAAGCAAGAAATGGTGTTTTTATTAGTACTGAA
AAATTAAGTAGGTTATCAATGATTAAAGGTCCGCAACGAGCTGATTTAAATGGTGTGATTGTGGATAAAG
TTGGAGAACTCAAAGTTGAGTTTTGGTTCGCTATGAGAAAAGATGGTGACGATGTTATCTTCAGCCGAAC
AGACAGCCTATGCTCAAGCCATTACTGGAGCCCACAAGGTAATCTAGGTGGTAATTGCGCGGGTAATGTC
ATTGGTAATGATGCTCTAACACGTTTTACTATCTTTACTCAGAGTCGTGTATTGTCAAGTTTTGAACCTC
GCTCAGATTTAGAACGGGATTTTATTGATATGGATGATAATCTGTTTATTGCTAAATATGGTTTAGAAGA
CTATGCATTTGATCATATAGTTTATGGTAGTTTTAACCATAAAGTTATAGGAGGTTTGCATTTGCTTATA
GGCTTATTTCGTAGGAAAAAAAAATCTAATTTGTTAATTCAAGAGTTTTTACAGTATGATTCTAGTATTC
ATTCATATTTTATTACTGATCAGGAGTGTGGTAGTAGTAAGAGTGTTTGTACAGTTATTGATTTATTATT
AGATGATTTTGTTTCTATTGTTAAGTCATTAAATTTGAGTTGTGTTAGTAAAGTTGTTAATATTAATGTT
GATTTTAAGGATTTTCAATTTATGTTGTGGTGTAATGATAATAAAATTATGACTTTTTATCCTAAAATGC
AA
